>Addgene plasmid #246295 | p305N-12 | addgene full sequence | sequence record 491173 | Addgene NGS Result
TTGAGATCCTTTTTTTCTGCGCGTAATCTGCTGCTTGCAAACAAAAAAACCACCGCTACCAGCGGTGGTT
TGTTTGCCGGATCAAGAGCTACCAACTCTTTTTCCGAAGGTAACTGGCTTCAGCAGAGCGCAGATACCAA
ATACTGTTCTTCTAGTGTAGCCGTAGTTAGGCCACCACTTCAAGAACTCTGTAGCACCGCCTACATACCT
CGCTCTGCTAATCCTGTTACCAGTGGCTGCTGCCAGTGGCGATAAGTCGTGTCTTACCGGGTTGGACTCA
AGACGATAGTTACCGGATAAGGCGCAGCGGTCGGGCTGAACGGGGGGTTCGTGCACACAGCCCAGCTTGG
AGCGAACGACCTACACCGAACTGAGATACCTACAGCGTGAGCTATGAGAAAGCGCCACGCTTCCCGAAGG
GAGAAAGGCGGACAGGTATCCGGTAAGCGGCAGGGTCGGAACAGGAGAGCGCACGAGGGAGCTTCCAGGG
GGAAACGCCTGGTATCTTTATAGTCCTGTCGGGTTTCGCCACCTCTGACTTGAGCGTCGATTTTTGTGAT
GCTCGTCAGGGGGGCGGAGCCTATGGAAAAACGCCAGCAACGCGGCCTTTTTACGGTTCCTGGCCTTTTG
CTGGCCTTTTGCTCACATGTTCTTTCCTGCGTTATCCCCTGATTCTGTGGATAACCGTATTACCGCCTTT
GAGTGAGCTGATACCGCTCGCCGCAGCCGAACGACCGAGCGCAGCGAGTCAGTGAGCGAGGAAGCGGAAG
AGGATCTCAGTAAAGCGCTGGCTGCTGAACCCCCAGCCGGAACTGACCCCACAAGGCCCTAGCGTTTGCA
ATGCACCAGGTCATCATTGACCCAGGCGTGTTCCACCAGGCCGCTGCCTCGCAACTCTTCGCAGGCTTCG
CCGACCTGCTCGCGCCACTTCTTCACGCGGGTGGAATCCGATCCGCACATGAGGCGGAAGGTTTCCAGCT
TGAGCGGGTACGGCTCCCGGTGCGAGCTGAAATAGTCGAACATCCGTCGGGCCGTCGGCGACAGCTTGCG
GTACTTCTCCCATATGAATTTCGTGTAGTGGTCGCCAGCAAACAGCACGACGATTTCCTCGTCGATCAGG
ACCTGGCAACGGGACGTTTTCTTGCCACGGTCCAGGACGCGGAAGCGGTGCAGCAGCGACACCGATTCCA
GGTGCCCAACGCGGTCGGACGTGAAGCCCATCGCCGTCGCCTGTAGGCGCGACAGGCATTCCTCGGCCTT
CGTGTAATACCGGCCATTGATCGACCAGCCCAGGTCCTGGCAAAGCTCGTAGAACGTGAAGGTGATCGGC
TCGCCGATAGGGGTGCGCTTCGCGTACTCCAACACCTGCTGCCACACCAGTTCGTCATCGTCGGCCCGCA
GCTCGACGCCGGTGTAGGTGATCTTCACGTCCTTGTTGACGTGGAAAATGACCTTGTTTTGCAGCGCCTC
GCGCGGGATTTTCTTGTTGCGCGTGGTGAACAGGGCAGAGCGGGCCGTGTCGTTTGGCATCGCTCGCATC
GTGTCCGGCCACGGCGCAATATCGAACAAGGAAAGCTGCATTTCCTTGATCTGCTGCTTCGTGTGTTTCA
GCAACGCGGCTTGCTTGGCCTCGCTGACCTGTTTTGCCAGGTCCTCGCCGGCGGTTTTTCGCTTCTTGGT
CGTCATAGTTCCTCGCGTGTCGATGGTCATCGACTTCGCCAAACCTGCCGCCTCCTGTTCGAGACGACGC
GAACGCTCCACGGCGGCCGATGGCGCGGGCAGGGCAGGGGGAGCCAGTTGCACGCTGTCGCGCTCGATCT
TGGCCGTAGCTTGCTGGGCCATCGAGCCGACGGACTGGAAGGTTTCGCGGGGCGCACGCATGACGGTGCG
GCTTGCGATGGTTTCGGCATCCTCGGCGGAAAACCCCGCGTCGATCAGTTCTTGCCTGTATGCCTTCCGG
TCAAACGTCCGATTCATTCACCCTCCTTGCGGGATTGCCCCGACTCACGCCGGGGCAATGTGCCCTTATT
CCTGATTTGATCCGCCTGGTGCCTTGGTGTCCAGATAATCCACCTTATCGGCAATGAAGTCGGTCCCGTA
GACCGTCTGGCCGTCCTTCTCGTACTTGGTATTCCGAATCTTGCCCTGCACGAATACCAGCGACCCCTTG
CCCAAATACTTGCCGTGGGCCTCGGCCTGAGAGCCAAAACACTTGATGCGGAAGAAGTCGGTGCGCTCCT
GCTTGTCGCCAGCATCGTTGCGCCACATCTAGGTACTAAAACAATTCATCCAGTAAAATATAATATTTTA
TTTTCTCCCAATCAGGCTTGATCCCCAGTAAGTCAAAAAATAGCTCGACATACTGTTCTTCCCCAATATC
CTCCCTGATCGACCGGACGCAGAAGGCAATGTCATACCACTTGTCCGCCCTGCCGCTTCTCCCAAGATCA
ATAAAGCCACTTACTTTGCCATCTTTCACAAAGATGTTGCTGTCTCCCAGGTCGCCGTGGGAAAAGACAA
GTTCCTCTTCGGGCTTTTCCGTCTTTAAAAAATCATACAGCTCGCGCGGATCTTTAAATGGGGTGTCTTC
TTCCCAGTTTTCGCAATCCACATCGGCCAGATCGTTATTCAGTAAGTAATCCAATTCGGCTAAGCGGCTG
TCTAAGCTATTCGTATAGGGACAATCCGATATGTCGATGGAGTGAAAGAGCCTGATGCACTCCGCATACA
GCTCGATAATCTTTTCAGGGCTTTGTTCATCTTCATACTCTTCCGAGCAAAGGACGCCATCGGCCTCACT
CATGAGCAGATTGCTCCAGCCATCATGCCGTTCAAGGTGCAGGACCTTTGGAACAGGCAGCTTTCCTTCC
AGCCATAGCATCATGTCCTTTTCCCGTTCCACATCATAGGTGGTCCCTTTATACCGGCTGTCCGTCATTT
TTAAATATAGGTTTTCATTTTCTCCCACCAGCTTATATACCTTAGCAGGAGACATTCCTTCCGTATCTTT
TACGCAGCGGTATTTTTCGATCAGTTTTTTCAATTCCGGTGATATTCTCATTTTAGCCATTTATTATTTC
CTTCCTCTTTTCTACAGTATTTAAAGATACCCCAAGAAGCTAATTATAACAAGACGAACTCCAATTCACT
GTTCCTTGCATTCTAAAACTTTAAATACCAGAAAACAGCTTTTTCAAAGTTGTTTTCAAAGTTGGCGTAT
AACATAGTATCGACGGAGCCGATTTTGAAACCACAATTATGGGTGATGCTGCCAACGCGAGAGCGGGCCG
GGAGGGTTCGAGAAGGGGGGGCACCCCCCTTCGGCGTGCGCGGTCACGCGCACAGGGCGCAGCCCTGGTT
AAAAACAAGGTTTATAAATATTGGTTTAAAAGCAGGTTAAAAGACAGGTTAGCGGTGGCCGAAAAACGGG
CGGAAACCCTTGCAAATGCTGGATTTTCTGCCTGTGGACAGCCCCTCAAATGTCAATAGGTGCGCCCCTC
ATCTGTCAGCACTCTGCCCCTCAAGTGTCAAGGATCGCGCCCCTCATCTGTCAGTAGTCGCGCCCCTCAA
GTGTCAATACCGCAGGGCACTTATCCCCAGGCTTGTCCACATCATCTGTGGGAAACTCGCGTAAAATCAG
GCGTTTTCGCCGATTTGCGAGGCTGGCCAGCTCCACGTCGCCGGCCGAAATCGAGCCTGCCCCTCATCTG
TCAACGCCGCGCCGGGTGAGTCGGCCCCTCAAGTGTCAACGTCCGCCCCTCATCTGTCAGTGAGGGCCAA
GTTTTCCGCGAGGTATCCACAACGCCGGCGGCTGCGGTGTCTCGCACACGGCTTCGACGGCGTTTCTGGC
GCGTTTGCAGGGCCATAGACGGCCGCCAGCCCAGCGGCGAGGGCAACCAGCCCGGTGAGCGTCTCTAGTG
GACTGATGGGCTGCCTGTATCGAGTGGTGATTTTGTGCCGAGCTGCCGGTCGGGGAGCTGTTGGCTGGCT
GGTGGCAGGATATATTGTGGTGTAAACAAATTGACGATTTAAATGGTAGGCGCGGCTTAATTAAGCGCTT
AATTAAGCGCTTAATTAAGCGCTTAATAAGCCGCGCCGTACCCCAATAGTCTCGACAGACACATAGCACC
TAACATTATTGCTTAAATTTACTATTTTTTTACTATATTATACTCAACCCAATGAGCATAAAGACTGTAA
AATCTCAAATTCCTGAGAAGCATATTTATCGATCCCACAGACTTGATAGTTCCATAATCCATACGCTGCA
GCCAAATTGCTAGTGTGTTGAACATTTAACACGTAGAGAACTAGAAAAGATATAAAACTAAGATTGATAT
CCAAAATAGACGAGAACAATAAGCAAAAACTCTTAGTTTTGAAATAAATCAACAATCCCGAGGGTTGTCA
CATACATCAAAAACGAAAATCCATATAGCAAAAAAAACTCTAAATTACCGTTCGACAAAAAGAGAAAACT
GATAGGACATTTGCTAAACATTAAAATCAAAATTTGGATCAAGCCGAATTCTCAGAAGAACTCGTCAAGA
AGGCGATAGAAGGCGATGCGCTGCGAATCGGGAGCGGCGATACCGTAAAGCACGAGGAAGCGGTCAGCCC
ATTCGCCGCCAAGCTCTTCAGCAATATCACGGGTAGCCAACGCTATGTCCTGATAGCGGTCCGCCACACC
CAGCCGGCCACAGTCGATGAATCCAGAAAAGCGGCCATTTTCCACCATGATATTCGGCAAGCAGGCATCG
CCATGGGTCACGACGAGATCATCGCCGTCGGGCATGCGCGCCTTGAGCCTGGCGAACAGTTCGGCTGGCG
CGAGCCCCTGATGCTCTTCGTCCAGATCATCCTGATCGACAAGACCGGCTTCCATCCGAGTACGTGCTCG
CTCGATGCGATGTTTCGCTTGGTGGTCGAATGGGCAGGTAGCCGGATCAAGCGTATGCAGCCGCCGCATT
GCATCAGCCATGATGGATACTTTCTCGGCAGGAGCAAGGTGAGATGACAGGAGATCCTGCCCCGGCACTT
CGCCCAATAGCAGCCAGTCCCTTCCCGCTTCAGTGACAACGTCGAGCACAGCTGCGCAAGGAACGCCCGT
CGTGGCCAGCCACGATAGCCGCGCTGCCTCGTCCTGCAGTTCATTCAGGGCACCGGACAGGTCGGTCTTG
ACAAAAAGAACCGGGCGCCCCTGCGCTGACAGCCGGAACACGGCGGCATCAGAGCAGCCGATTGTCTGTT
GTGCCCAGTCATAGCCGAATAGCCTCTCCACCCAAGCGGCCGGAGAACCTGCGTGCAATCCATCTTGTTC
AATCATCTCGAGACGTACCGCGCGATGCATTCGAAGATCGATCCTTCGCCTGGAGGAGAGAAATCAGTGG
CGCTGCGGCTTTTAGGGTTTCTTTGTTGATGGAATGAGAGTGTAAGCTCTGCCAGTGCCACTTTATTAGG
GTTTTACAAGCCCTTTTCTTCGTAATTGGGCCTGACATTTTGTGCCACTTGGGCCTTTAGAGATGAAAAT
GTATATTGGGCTTAAGTTGACTTGAAGGATAAATTAGTTTAGGATATTACGTTTTTTATGAGAATTGGTG
TGTCGGATACATGTATATGATGCATTCAAATATATGTATTCTAGATACATTTAAGTTTAGATACAATCTA
AAATGTGTCTTTAATTACAGGACTGTAACTAAAATACTTAATGTAAGAAGAATATTACTCCTTTAATAGC
TTTTGAGTATATCTAGTCTAACATCTTTTAAAAAAGTCTAATTTCTTTCATTTATTTTTCGAGCAATAGC
AAAGTGCATAATTATTTTTTTCTTCTAGAAATTCAGATTTGTTTCTCTAAATTTTGAGATTCTTTTCTCA
ATTTTGTATGTCTAGAGAACAATGTGTATTTTTCACTCTAGTTGGTTGTTACTTTGTTGAATGTTCTGAT
AAAAGTATATTGTTATTTCTGAAGTAGATATAAACCTTCATTTGGAAATTATACATAAATCAAAATCGTT
AATTATCTAGATCAAGATATATGCCCTTTTCCTAATGTATTTGATACATGCACCTAATTTCACTAGATGT
ATCTTTTCTATTTTTTAAATTATGAATAGTTAATTTTTTCCATATGTGTATTTGATACATACTTCATGAC
TTTAAAAAATTAATTATATACCAGATATATGTATTTAAAATTTGTTATGTATTTAAAGTATGTATATGAT
TATTCGATATTAATCTCTTCGATGAAGGCCTTGGCTCTCCCACATCGATGATCGGAACGGTTGTTTCGTG
CTTTATATAGCTCGGGTTCCAACCATTTATCGCATGCCCGAAGGCTACGTCCGTTTTAGAGCTAGAAATA
GCAAGTTAAAATAAGGCTAGTCCGTTATCAACTTGAAAAAGTGGCACCGAGTCGGTGCTTTTTTTACTAG
TGGAGCTCAACTTTTGATTCGCTATTTGCAGTGCACCTGTGGCGTTCATCACATCTTTTGTGACACTGTT
TGCACTGGTCATTGCTATTACAAAGGACCTTCCTGATGTTGAAGGAGATCGAAAGTAAGTAACTGCACGC
ATAACCATTTTCTTTCCGCTCTTTGGCTCAATCCATTTGACAGTCAAAGACAATGTTTAACCAGCTCCGT
TTGATATATTGTCTTTATGTGTTTGTTCAAGCATGTTTAGTTAATCATGCCTTTGATTGATCTTGAATAG
GTTCCAAATATCAACCCTGGCAACAAAACTTGGAGTGAGAAACATTGCATTCCTCGGTTCTGGACTTCTG
CTAGTAAATTATGTTTCAGCCATATCACTAGCTTTCTACATGCCTCAGGTGAATTCATCTATTTCCGTCT
TAACTATTTCGGTTAATTAAAGCACGAACACCATTACTGCATGTAGAAGCTTGATAAACTATCGCCACCA
ATTTATTTTTGTTGCGATATTGTTACTTTCCTCAGTATGCAGCTTTGAAAAGACCAACCCTCTTATCCTT
TAACAATGAACAGGTTTTTAGAGGTAGCTTGATGATTCCTGCACATGTGATCTTGGCTTCAGGCTTAATT
TTCCAGGTAAAGCATTATGAGATACTCTTATATCTCTTACATACTTTTGAGATAATGCACAAGAACTTCA
TAACTATATGCTTTAGTTTCTGCATTTGACACTGCCAAATTCATTAATCTCTAATATCTTTGTTGTTGAT
CTTTGGTAGACATGGGTACTAGAAAAAGCAAACTACACCAAGGTAAAATACTTTTGTACAAACATAAACT
CGTTATCACGGAACATCAATGGAGTGTATATCTAACGGAGTGTAGAAACATTTGATTATTGCAGGAAGCT
ATCTCAGGATATTATCGGTTTATATGGAATCTCTTCTACGCAGAGTATCTGTTATTCCCCTTCCTCTAGC
TTTCAATTTCATGGTGAGGATATGCAGTTTTCTTTGTATATCATTCTTCTTCTTCTTTGTAGCTTGGAGT
CAAAATCGGTTCCTTCATGTACATACATCAAGGATATGTCCTTCTGAATTTTTATATCTTGCAATAAAAA
TGCTTGTACCAATTGAAACACCAGCTTTTTGAGTTCTATGATCACTGACTTGGTTCTAACCAAAAAAAAA
AAAATGTTTAATTTACATATCTAAAAGTAGGTTTAGGGAAACCTAAACAGTAAAATATTTGTATATTATT
CGAATTTCACTCATCATAAAAACTTAAATTGCACCATAAAATTTTGTTTTACTATTAATGATGTAATTTG
TGTAACTTAAGATAAAAATAATATTCCGTAAGTTAACCGGCTAAAACCACGTATAAACCAGGGAACCTGT
TAAACCGGTTCTTTACTGGATAAAGAAATGAAAGCCCATGTAGACAGCTCCATTAGAGCCCAAACCCTAA
ATTTCTCATCTATATAAAAGGAGTGACATTAGGGTTTTTGTTCGTCCTCTTAAAGCTTCTCGTTTTCTCT
GCCGTCTCTCTCATTCGCGCGACGCAAACGATCTTCAGGTGATCTTCTTTCTCCAAATCCTCTCTCATAA
CTCTGATTTCGTACTTGTGTATTTGAGCTCACGCTCTGTTTCTCTCACCACAGCAGCTAGCATGGACAAG
AAGTACTCCATTGGGCTCGATATCGGCACAAACAGCGTCGGCTGGGCCGTCATTACGGACGAGTACAAGG
TGCCGAGCAAAAAATTCAAAGTTCTGGGCAATACCGATCGCCACAGCATAAAGAAGAACCTCATTGGCGC
CCTCCTGTTCGACTCCGGGGAGACGGCCGAAGCCACGCGGCTCAAAAGAACAGCACGGCGCAGATATACC
CGCAGAAAGAATCGGATCTGCTACCTGCAGGAGATCTTTAGTAATGAGATGGCTAAGGTGGATGACTCTT
TCTTCCATAGGCTGGAGGAGTCCTTTTTGGTGGAGGAGGATAAAAAGCACGAGCGCCACCCAATCTTTGG
CAATATCGTGGACGAGGTGGCGTACCATGAAAAGTACCCAACCATATATCATCTGAGGAAGAAGCTTGTA
GACAGTACTGATAAGGCTGACTTGCGGTTGATCTATCTCGCGCTGGCGCATATGATCAAATTTCGGGGAC
ACTTCCTCATCGAGGGGGACCTGAACCCAGACAACAGCGATGTCGACAAACTCTTTATCCAACTGGTTCA
GACTTACAATCAGCTTTTCGAAGAGAACCCGATCAACGCATCCGGAGTTGACGCCAAAGCAATCCTGAGC
GCTAGGCTGTCCAAATCCCGGCGGCTCGAAAACCTCATCGCACAGCTCCCTGGGGAGAAGAAGAACGGCC
TGTTTGGTAATCTTATCGCCCTGTCACTCGGGCTGACCCCCAACTTTAAATCTAACTTCGACCTGGCCGA
AGATGCCAAGCTTCAACTGAGCAAAGACACCTACGATGATGATCTCGACAATCTGCTGGCCCAGATCGGC
GACCAGTACGCAGACCTTTTTTTGGCGGCAAAGAACCTGTCAGACGCCATTCTGCTGAGTGATATTCTGC
GAGTGAACACGGAGATCACCAAAGCTCCGCTGAGCGCTAGTATGATCAAGCGCTATGATGAGCACCACCA
AGACTTGACTTTGCTGAAGGCCCTTGTCAGACAGCAACTGCCTGAGAAGTACAAGGAAATTTTCTTCGAT
CAGTCTAAAAATGGCTACGCCGGATACATTGACGGCGGAGCAAGCCAGGAGGAATTTTACAAATTTATTA
AGCCCATCTTGGAAAAAATGGACGGCACCGAGGAGCTGCTGGTAAAGCTTAACAGAGAAGATCTGTTGCG
CAAACAGCGCACTTTCGACAATGGAAGCATCCCCCACCAGATTCACCTGGGCGAACTGCACGCTATCCTC
AGGCGGCAAGAGGATTTCTACCCCTTTTTGAAAGATAACAGGGAAAAGATTGAGAAAATCCTCACATTTC
GGATACCCTACTATGTAGGCCCCCTCGCCCGGGGAAATTCCAGATTCGCGTGGATGACTCGCAAATCAGA
AGAGACCATCACTCCCTGGAACTTCGAGGAAGTCGTGGATAAGGGGGCCTCTGCCCAGTCCTTCATCGAA
AGGATGACTAACTTTGATAAAAATCTGCCTAACGAAAAGGTGCTTCCTAAACACTCTCTGCTGTACGAGT
ACTTCACAGTTTATAACGAGCTGACCAAGGTCAAATACGTCACAGAAGGGATGAGAAAGCCAGCATTCCT
GTCTGGAGAGCAGAAGAAAGCTATCGTGGACCTCCTCTTCAAGACGAACCGGAAAGTTACCGTGAAACAG
CTCAAAGAAGACTATTTCAAAAAGATTGAATGTTTCGACTCTGTTGAAATCAGCGGAGTGGAGGATCGCT
TCAACGCATCCCTGGGAACGTATCACGATCTCCTGAAAATCATTAAAGACAAGGACTTCCTGGACAATGA
GGAGAACGAGGACATTCTTGAGGACATTGTCCTCACCCTTACGTTGTTTGAAGATAGGGAGATGATTGAA
GAACGCTTGAAAACTTACGCTCATCTCTTCGACGACAAAGTCATGAAACAGCTCAAGAGGCGCCGATATA
CAGGATGGGGGCGGCTGTCAAGAAAACTGATCAATGGCATCCGAGACAAGCAGAGTGGAAAGACAATCCT
GGATTTTCTTAAGTCCGATGGATTTGCCAACCGGAACTTCATGCAGTTGATCCATGATGACTCTCTCACC
TTTAAGGAGGACATCCAGAAAGCACAAGTTTCTGGCCAGGGGGACAGTCTTCACGAGCACATCGCTAATC
TTGCAGGTAGCCCAGCTATCAAAAAGGGAATACTGCAGACCGTTAAGGTCGTGGATGAACTCGTCAAAGT
AATGGGAAGGCATAAGCCCGAGAATATCGTTATCGAGATGGCCCGAGAGAACCAAACTACCCAGAAGGGA
CAGAAGAACAGTAGGGAAAGGATGAAGAGGATTGAAGAGGGTATAAAAGAACTGGGGTCCCAAATCCTTA
AGGAACACCCAGTTGAAAACACCCAGCTTCAGAATGAGAAGCTCTACCTGTACTACCTGCAGAACGGCAG
GGACATGTACGTGGATCAGGAACTGGACATCAATCGGCTCTCCGACTACGACGTGGATCATATCGTGCCC
CAGTCTTTTCTCAAAGATGATTCTATTGATAATAAAGTGTTGACAAGATCCGATAAAAATAGAGGGAAGA
GTGATAACGTCCCCTCAGAAGAAGTTGTCAAGAAAATGAAAAATTATTGGCGGCAGCTGCTGAACGCCAA
ACTGATCACACAACGGAAGTTCGATAATCTGACTAAGGCTGAACGAGGTGGCCTGTCTGAGTTGGATAAA
GCCGGCTTCATCAAAAGGCAGCTTGTTGAGACACGCCAGATCACCAAGCACGTGGCCCAAATTCTCGATT
CACGCATGAACACCAAGTACGATGAAAATGACAAACTGATTCGAGAGGTGAAAGTTATTACTCTGAAGTC
TAAGCTGGTCTCAGATTTCAGAAAGGACTTTCAGTTTTATAAGGTGAGAGAGATCAACAATTACCACCAT
GCGCATGATGCCTACCTGAATGCAGTGGTAGGCACTGCACTTATCAAAAAATATCCCAAGCTTGAATCTG
AATTTGTTTACGGAGACTATAAAGTGTACGATGTTAGGAAAATGATCGCAAAGTCTGAGCAGGAAATAGG
CAAGGCCACCGCTAAGTACTTCTTTTACAGCAATATTATGAATTTTTTCAAGACCGAGATTACACTGGCC
AATGGAGAGATTCGGAAGCGACCACTTATCGAAACAAACGGAGAAACAGGAGAAATCGTGTGGGACAAGG
GTAGGGATTTCGCGACAGTCCGGAAGGTCCTGTCCATGCCGCAGGTGAACATCGTTAAAAAGACCGAAGT
ACAGACCGGAGGCTTCTCCAAGGAAAGTATCCTCCCGAAAAGGAACAGCGACAAGCTGATCGCACGCAAA
AAAGATTGGGACCCCAAGAAATACGGCGGATTCGATTCTCCTACAGTCGCTTACAGTGTACTGGTTGTGG
CCAAAGTGGAGAAAGGGAAGTCTAAAAAACTCAAAAGCGTCAAGGAACTGCTGGGCATCACAATCATGGA
GCGATCAAGCTTCGAAAAAAACCCCATCGACTTTCTCGAAGCGAAAGGATATAAAGAGGTCAAAAAAGAC
CTCATCATTAAGCTTCCCAAGTACTCTCTCTTTGAGCTTGAAAACGGCCGGAAACGAATGCTCGCTAGTG
CGGGCGAGCTGCAGAAAGGTAACGAGCTGGCACTGCCCTCTAAATACGTTAATTTCTTGTATCTGGCCAG
CCACTATGAAAAGCTCAAAGGGTCTCCCGAAGATAATGAGCAGAAGCAGCTGTTCGTGGAACAACACAAA
CACTACCTTGATGAGATCATCGAGCAAATAAGCGAGTTCTCCAAAAGAGTGATCCTCGCCGACGCTAACC
TCGATAAGGTGCTTTCTGCTTACAATAAGCACAGGGATAAGCCCATCAGGGAGCAGGCAGAAAACATTAT
CCACTTGTTTACTCTGACCAACTTGGGCGCGCCTGCAGCCTTCAAGTACTTCGACACCACCATAGACAGA
AAGCGGTACACCTCTACAAAGGAGGTCCTGGACGCCACACTGATTCATCAGTCAATTACGGGGCTCTATG
AAACAAGAATCGACCTCTCTCAGCTCGGTGGAGACGGAACAAGAAAGAGAAGAAAGGTGTGACGGATCCT
CGAATATGAAGATGAAGATGAAATATTTGGTGTGTCAAATAAAAAGCTTGTGTGCTTAAGTTTGTGTTTT
TTTCTTGGCTTGTTGTGTTATGAATTTGTGGCTTTTTCTAATATCAAATGAATGTAAGATCTCATTATAA
TGAATAAACAAATGTTTCTATAATCCATTGTGAATGTTTTGTTGGATCTCTTCTGCAGCATATAACTACT
GTATGTGCTATGGTATGGACTATGGAATATGATTAAAGATAAGGTTTAAACTATCAGTGTTTGACAGGAT
ATATTGGCGGGTAAACCTAAGAGAAAAGAGCGTTTATTAGAATAATCGGATATTTAAAAGGGCGTGAAAA
GGTTTATCCGTTCGTCCATTTGTATGTGCATGCCAACCACAGGAGATCCAAAAGGATCTAGGTGAAGATC
CTTTTTGATAATCTCATGACCAAAATCCCTTAACGTGAGTTTTCGTTCCACTGAGCGTCAGACCCCGTAG
AAAAGATCAAAGGATCTTC
Features (pLannotate 1.2.2; 15 found; start..end, strand, type, name):
      1..589     +  rep_origin     ori: high-copy-number ColE1/pMB1/pBR322/pUC origin of replication
    778..805     -  CDS            TetR (fragment): tetracycline resistance regulatory protein; tetR
    829..1977    -  CDS            trfA: trans-acting replication protein that binds to and activates oriV
   2276..3070    -  CDS            KanR: aminoglycoside phosphotransferase; aphA-3; confers resistance to kanamycin
   3282..3913    -  rep_origin     oriV: incP origin of replication
   3993..4017    +  misc_feature   LB T-DNA repeat: left border repeat from nopaline C58 T-DNA
   4532..5326    -  CDS            NeoR/KanR: aminoglycoside phosphotransferase from Tn5; aph(3')-II (or nptII); confers resistance to neomycin, kanamycin, and G418 (Geneticin®)
   6333..6352    +  CDS            VN155(I152L) (fragment): improved N-terminal fragment of mVenus for use in bimolecular fluorescence complementation (BiFC) (Kodama and Hu, 2010)
   6353..6428    +  misc_RNA       gRNA scaffold: guide RNA scaffold for the Streptococcus pyogenes CRISPR/Cas9 system
   6470..6841    +  CDS            HST (fragment): HSTC_ARATH - Also known as HPT2, VTE2-2. Experimental evidence at protein level: Swiss-Prot protein existence level 1. Involved in the synthesis of plastoquinone-9. Can use both homogentisic acid and 2,5-dihydroxyphenylacetic acid gamma-lactone as prenyl acceptors, and solanesyl diphosphate > farnesyl diphosphate > geranylgeranyl diphosphate >> phytyl diphosphate as prenyl donors. Do not catalyze the decardoxylation of homogentisate uncoupled from prenylation. From Arabidopsis thaliana (Mouse-ear cress).
   6993..7076    +  CDS            HST (fragment): HSTC_ARATH - Also known as HPT2, VTE2-2. Experimental evidence at protein level: Swiss-Prot protein existence level 1. Involved in the synthesis of plastoquinone-9. Can use both homogentisic acid and 2,5-dihydroxyphenylacetic acid gamma-lactone as prenyl acceptors, and solanesyl diphosphate > farnesyl diphosphate > geranylgeranyl diphosphate >> phytyl diphosphate as prenyl donors. Do not catalyze the decardoxylation of homogentisate uncoupled from prenylation. From Arabidopsis thaliana (Mouse-ear cress).
   7342..7416    +  CDS            HST (fragment): HSTC_ARATH - Also known as HPT2, VTE2-2. Experimental evidence at protein level: Swiss-Prot protein existence level 1. Involved in the synthesis of plastoquinone-9. Can use both homogentisic acid and 2,5-dihydroxyphenylacetic acid gamma-lactone as prenyl acceptors, and solanesyl diphosphate > farnesyl diphosphate > geranylgeranyl diphosphate >> phytyl diphosphate as prenyl donors. Do not catalyze the decardoxylation of homogentisate uncoupled from prenylation. From Arabidopsis thaliana (Mouse-ear cress).
   8112..12215   +  CDS            cas9: CAS9_STRP1 - Also known as csn1 From Streptococcus pyogenes serotype M1.
  12255..12503   +  terminator     HSP terminator: efficient transcription terminator from the Arabidopsis thaliana heat shock protein 18.2 gene (Nagaya et al., 2010)
  12522..12546   +  misc_feature   RB T-DNA repeat: right border repeat from nopaline C58 T-DNA
