[The description below was written by a language model from this plasmid's Addgene catalogue record and pLannotate feature annotations shown in this document.]
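Description:
p305N-12 is a plant-expression CRISPR-Cas9 binary vector of about 12.8 kb, built on the p305N backbone and designed to test a short RNA polymerase III promoter, CiU6.4 from chicory (Cichorium intybus). The backbone carries a high-copy ColE1/pUC-type origin for propagation in E. coli. It also has the broad-host-range IncP oriV with its activator gene trfA, an arrangement typical of binary vectors maintained in Agrobacterium. Bacterial selection is by kanamycin through an aphA-3 aminoglycoside phosphotransferase gene located outside the T-DNA.

Nopaline-type left and right border repeats delimit the T-DNA. Next to the left border is an nptII (NeoR/KanR) gene, presumably the plant selectable marker, though its promoter and terminator are not annotated. Further in lies the guide RNA unit. A 20-nt spacer directed against mEGFP sits directly upstream of the Streptococcus pyogenes gRNA scaffold; the annotation software labelled this spacer as an mVenus fragment because of sequence similarity among GFP-derived proteins. According to the catalogue entry, the CiU6.4 promoter, inserted by Gibson cloning, drives this guide, but the promoter itself is not annotated in the feature table. A S. pyogenes Cas9 coding sequence follows, terminated by the Arabidopsis HSP18.2 terminator. The region upstream of Cas9 shows only scattered matches to the Arabidopsis HST gene, possibly reflecting Arabidopsis genomic regulatory sequence, and the record does not name the Cas9 promoter.

The construct is used to evaluate how well CiU6.4 supports guide expression, by measuring Cas9 editing of mEGFP in a Nicotiana benthamiana reporter line. It belongs to a broader survey of nonredundant short Pol III promoters for CRISPR applications.
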