Addgene plasmid #246295: p305N-12
Purpose: Evaluation of CiU6.4 promoter (Pol III promoter) for CRISPR-Cas9 editing of mEGFP in a Nicotiana benthamiana reporter line
Depositing lab: Chung-Jui Tsai. Depositing organization: University of Georgia. Publication: A compendium of nonredundant short polymerase III promoters for CRISPR applications. Deguchi M, Sinclair KM, Patel A, Coile M, Ortega MA, Bewg WP, Tsai CJ. Plant Physiol. 2025 Jul 3;198(3):kiaf294. doi: 10.1093/plphys/kiaf294. PubMed 40673482.
Backbone
  Vector backbone: p305N
  Vector type: Plant Expression, CRISPR
Growth in bacteria
  Bacterial resistance: Kanamycin, 50 μg/mL
  Growth temperature: 37°C
  Growth strain: DH5alpha
  Copy number: High Copy
Gene/Insert
  Gene/Insert name: CiU6.4 promoter
  gRNA/shRNA sequence: CATGCCCGAAGGCTACGTCC
  Species: Cichorium intybus
  Promoter: CiU6.4 promoter
  Cloning method: Gibson Cloning
Terms and licenses: Academic/Nonprofit Terms; Industry Terms: Not Available to Industry
How to cite: p305N-12 was a gift from Chung-Jui Tsai (Addgene plasmid # 246295 ; http://n2t.net/addgene:246295 ; RRID:Addgene_246295)
