>Addgene plasmid #246295 | p305N-12 | depositor partial sequence | sequence record 487325 | promoter
TGGCTCTCCCACATCGATGATCGGAACGGTTGTTTCGTGCTTTATATAGCTCGGGTTCCAACCATTTATC
